Addgene plasmid #163496: CN1255-scAAV-eHGT_019h-minBG-SYFP2-WPRE3-BGHpA
Purpose: Direct-expressing SYFP2 AAV Virus
Depositing lab: Allen Institute for Brain Science & Boaz Levi. Depositing organization: Allen Institute. Publication: A suite of enhancer AAVs and transgenic mouse lines for genetic access to cortical cell types. Ben-Simon Y, Hooper M, Narayan S, Daigle TL, Dwivedi D, Way SW, Oster A, Stafford DA, Mich JK, Taormina MJ, Martinez RA, Opitz-Araya X, Roth JR, Alexander JR, Allen S, Amster A, Arbuckle J, Ayala A, Baker PM, Bakken TE, Barcelli T, Barta S, Bendrick J, Bertagnolli D, Bielstein C, Bishwakarma P, Bowlus J, Boyer G, Brouner K, Casian B, Casper T, Chakka AB, Chakrabarty R, Chance RK, Chavan S, Clark M, Colbert K, Collman F, Daniel S, Departee M, DiValentin P, Donadio N, Dotson N, Egdorf T, Fliss T, Gabitto M, Garcia J, Gary A, Gasperini M, Gloe J, Goldy J, Gore BB, Graybuck L, Greisman N, Haeseleer F, Halterman C, Haradon Z, Hastings SD, Helback O, Ho W, Hockemeyer D, Huang C, Huff S, Hunker A, Johansen N, Jones D, Juneau Z, Kalmbach B, Kannan M, Khem S, Kussick E, Kutsal R, Larsen R, Lee C, Lee AY, Leibly M, Lenz GH, Li S, Liang E, Lusk N, Madigan Z, Malloy J, Malone J, McCue R, Melchor J, Mollenkopf T, Moosman S, Morin E, Newman D, Ng L, Ngo K, Omstead V, Otto S, Oyama A, Pena N, Pham T, Phillips E, Pom CA, Potekhina L, Ransford S, Ray PL, Rette D, Reynoldson C, Rimorin C, Rocha D, Ruiz A, Sanchez REA, Sawyer L, Sedeno-Cortes A, Sevigny JP, Shapovalova N, Shepard N, Shulga L, Sigler AR, Siverts L, Soliman S, Somasundaram S, Staats B, Stewart K, Szelenyi E, Tieu M, Trader C, Tran A, van Velthoven CTJ, Walker M, Wang Y, Weed N, Wirthlin M, Wood T, Wynalda B, Yao Z, Zhou T, Ariza J, Dee N, Reding M, Ronellenfitch K, Mufti S, Sunkin SM, Smith KA, Esposito L, Waters J, Thyagarajan B, Yao S, Lein ES, Zeng H, Levi BP, Ngai J, Ting JT, Tasic B. Cell. 2025 May 16:S0092-8674(25)00513-6. doi: 10.1016/j.cell.2025.05.002. PubMed 40403729.
Backbone
  Vector backbone: scAAV-eHGT_019h-minBG-SYFP2-WPRE3-BGHpA
  Backbone manufacturer: Allen Institute
  Vector type: AAV
Growth in bacteria
  Bacterial resistance: Ampicillin, 100 μg/mL
  Growth temperature: 37°C
  Growth strain: NEB Stable
  Copy number: High Copy
Gene/Insert
  Gene/Insert name: SYFP2
  Species: Synthetic
  Insert size (bp): 720
  Promoter: minBetaGlobin
  Cloning method: Ligation Independent Cloning
  Sequencing primers: 5′ AGCGCACGAGGGAGCTT; 3′ ACGTCGCCGTCCAGCTC
Terms and licenses: Academic/Nonprofit Terms; Industry Terms: Not Available to Industry
Depositor comments: Funded by BRAIN initiative.
How to cite: CN1255-scAAV-eHGT_019h-minBG-SYFP2-WPRE3-BGHpA was a gift from Allen Institute for Brain Science & Boaz Levi (Addgene plasmid # 163496)
