[The description below was written by a language model from this plasmid's Addgene catalogue record and pLannotate feature annotations shown in this document.]
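Description:
CN1255-scAAV-eHGT_019h-minBG-SYFP2-WPRE3-BGHpA is a self-complementary AAV transfer plasmid from an enhancer-AAV collection built for genetic access to cortical cell types. It is propagated in E. coli on a high-copy ColE1/pUC-type origin with ampicillin selection (AmpR under its own bla promoter). The backbone also carries remnants of lac elements (lacI and lacZα fragments, CAP site, lac promoter and operator) and bom/rop fragments, which have no role in the viral payload. A recombination-deficient strain is recorded as the growth host, in keeping with the instability of ITR-containing plasmids.

The payload lies between two AAV2 inverted terminal repeats, which direct replication and packaging of the intervening DNA into AAV particles. According to the name and catalogue fields, the enhancer eHGT_019h sits upstream of a minimal beta-globin promoter. A minimal promoter of this kind has little activity alone, so expression depends on the enhancer's cell-type specificity. Neither the enhancer nor the minimal promoter was annotated in the feature tables, but an unannotated stretch of roughly 700 bp between the left ITR and the reporter is where they would be expected. The cassette directly drives SYFP2, a rapidly maturing monomeric yellow fluorescent protein, followed by the shortened WPRE3 element (detected as two WPRE fragments), which enhances transcript stability and expression, and a bovine growth hormone polyadenylation signal.

The depositor's sequence (4,874 nt) and the repository's sequencing result (4,756 nt) agree in feature order. However, the sequencing result detects only a very short fragment of the left ITR, compared with about 108 bp in the depositor record. The construct is used to make virus that labels enhancer-defined cells with fluorescence without recombinase dependence. The record does not state which cell population eHGT_019h targets.
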