Features (pLannotate 1.2.2; 16 found; start..end, strand, type, name):
     22..129     +  repeat_region  AAV2 ITR (fragment): inverted terminal repeat of adeno-associated virus serotype 2 inverted
    870..1586    +  CDS            SYFP2: SYFP2 is a basic (constitutively fluorescent) yellow fluorescent protein published in 2006, derived from Aequorea victoria. It is reported to be a very rapidly-maturing monomer with moderate acid sensitivity.
   1626..1783    +  misc_feature   WPRE (fragment): woodchuck hepatitis virus posttranscriptional regulatory element
   1789..1869    +  misc_feature   WPRE (fragment): woodchuck hepatitis virus posttranscriptional regulatory element
   1879..1990    +  polyA_signal   bGH poly(A) signal: bovine growth hormone polyadenylation signal
   2086..2191    +  repeat_region  AAV2 ITR (fragment): inverted terminal repeat of adeno-associated virus serotype 2 inverted
   2225..2382    +  CDS            lacZα (fragment): LacZα fragment of β-galactosidase; lacZ fragment
   2388..2487    -  misc_feature   bom (fragment): basis of mobility region from pBR322
   2589..2624    -  CDS            rop (fragment): Rop protein, which maintains plasmids at low copy number; rop
   2719..2823    +  promoter       AmpR promoter: bla
   2824..3684    +  CDS            AmpR: β-lactamase; bla; confers resistance to ampicillin, carbenicillin, and related antibiotics
   3855..4443    +  rep_origin     ori: high-copy-number ColE1/pMB1/pBR322/pUC origin of replication
   4626..4718    +  CDS            lacI (fragment): lac repressor; lacI; The lac repressor binds to the lac operator to inhibit transcription in E. coli. This inhibition can be relieved by adding lactose or isopropyl-β-D-thiogalactopyranoside (IPTG).
   4731..4752    +  protein_bind   CAP binding site: CAP binding activates transcription in the presence of cAMP. E. coli catabolite activator protein
   4767..4797    +  promoter       lac promoter: promoter for the E. coli lac operon
   4805..4821    +  protein_bind   lac operator: The lac repressor binds to the lac operator to inhibit transcription in E. coli. This inhibition can be relieved by adding lactose or isopropyl-β-D-thiogalactopyranoside (IPTG). lac repressor encoded by lacI
>Addgene plasmid #163496 | CN1255-scAAV-eHGT_019h-minBG-SYFP2-WPRE3-BGHpA | depositor full sequence | sequence record 316854 | Full Sequence
AAAGCTTCCCGGGGGGATCTGGGCCACTCCCTCTCTGCGCGCTCGCTCGCTCACTGAGGCCGGGCGACCA
AAGGTCGCCCGACGCCCGGGCTTTGCCCGGGCGGCCTCAGTGAGCGAGCGAGCGCGCAGAGAGGGAGTGG
CCAACTCCATCACTAGGGGTTCCTGGAGGGGTGGAGTCGTGACCTAGGACGCGTTCCATCCACAGTCTGT
CATCTTCCCCTTGTACAGATTGGCTGCCCTCCCCCACTTGAAATCACTATTAAACTGCAGAGATAACTGC
CCGTCTTAGGGCTGCAGTCCTCCCACATAACCTGAAGCCACTGCCATTTGTCACAACAGATCATTTCTTG
AACTCTGACAGCCAGCCTTGGAAGCAGGAAGCATGCTCATTTTCCTCACCCTGCCGGAGCTTCAGAAAGA
ACTCAGCTCAAAATAGACGCTATTGAAGCAGGAGACACATGAGGAGGTACACAGCCTATCAATACCTCAA
CACTGGCCTCTCCTCGCCCTCCAATCCTATTGACTGCATGAGAGCCACTGCTGAAGGCTTTGTAATCCAA
AACCATTAAGTATTCATGGGGCTGGCAACCACAAATAGAAAATGAATTGGATTGCTCCCTTTCAAATTAG
TATAATGACATTATCTGGGAAATGATGATTTAAAAAATAGTTCAAAACATGGGTTTGAATGTTCTTCCTA
CTGTTCTGCCCAGGCTCCTCTCTGTTTTTTACAATAGAGAAGAGCCCTCCTGGTGCTGTGGAGACATTCC
GAGCTCGGGCTGGGCATAAAAGTCAGGGCAGAGCCATCTATTGCTTACATTTGCTTCTGGGATCCAGATC
TTTCGAAGCTAGCGCTACCGGTCGCCACCATGGTGAGCAAGGGCGAGGAGCTGTTCACCGGGGTGGTGCC
CATCCTGGTCGAGCTGGACGGCGACGTAAACGGCCACAAGTTCAGCGTGTCCGGCGAGGGCGAGGGCGAT
GCCACCTACGGCAAGCTGACCCTGAAGCTGATCTGCACCACCGGCAAGCTGCCCGTGCCCTGGCCCACCC
TCGTGACCACCCTGGGCTACGGCGTGCAGTGCTTCGCCCGCTACCCCGACCACATGAAGCAGCACGACTT
CTTCAAGTCCGCCATGCCCGAAGGCTACGTCCAGGAGCGCACCATCTTCTTCAAGGACGACGGCAACTAC
AAGACCCGCGCCGAGGTGAAGTTCGAGGGCGACACCCTGGTGAACCGCATCGAGCTGAAGGGCATCGACT
TCAAGGAGGACGGCAACATCCTGGGGCACAAGCTGGAGTACAACTACAACAGCCACAACGTCTATATCAC
CGCCGACAAGCAGAAGAACGGCATCAAGGCCAACTTCAAGATCCGCCACAACATCGAGGACGGCGGCGTG
CAGCTCGCCGACCACTACCAGCAGAACACCCCCATCGGCGACGGCCCCGTGCTGCTGCCCGACAACCACT
ACCTGAGCTACCAGTCCAAGCTGAGCAAAGACCCCAACGAGAAGCGCGATCACATGGTCCTGCTGGAGTT
CGTGACCGCCGCCGGGATCACTCTCGGCATGGACGAGCTGTACAAGTAAGTCGACGGCGCGCCGCGGCCG
CGAATTCGATATCATAATCAACCTCTGGATTACAAAATTTGTGAAAGATTGACTGGTATTCTTAACTATG
TTGCTCCTTTTACGCTATGTGGATACGCTGCTTTAATGCCTTTGTATCATGCTATTGCTTCCCGTATGGC
TTTCATTTTCTCCTCCTTGTATAAATCCTGGTTAGTTCTTGCCACGGCGGAACTCATCGCCGCCTGCCTT
GCCCGCTGCTGGACAGGGGCTCGGCTGTTGGGCACTGACAATTCCGTGGCTCGAGCGACTGTGCCTTCTA
GTTGCCAGCCATCTGTTGTTTGCCCCTCCCCCGTGCCTTCCTTGACCCTGGAAGGTGCCACTCCCACTGT
CCTTTCCTAATAAAATGAGGAAATTGCATCGCATTGTCTGAGTAGGTGTCATTCTATTCTGGGGGGTGGG
GTGGGGCAGGACAGCAAGGGGGAGGATTGGGAAGACAATAGCAGGCATGACTAGTCCACTCCCTCTCTGC
GCGCTCGCTCGCTCACTGAGGCCGGGCGACCAAAGGTCGCCCGACGCCCGGGCTTTGCCCGGGCGGCCTC
AGTGAGCGAGCGAGCGCGCAGAGAGGGACAGATCCGGGCCCGCATGCGTCGACAATTCACTGGCCGTCGT
TTTACAACGTCGTGACTGGGAAAACCCTGGCGTTACCCAACTTAATCGCCTTGCAGCACATCCCCCTTTC
GCCAGCTGGCGTAATAGCGAAGAGGCCCGCACCGATCGCCCTTCCCAACAGTTGCGCAGCCTGAATGGCG
AATGGCGCCTGATGCGGTATTTTCTCCTTACGCATCTGTGCGGTATTTCACACCGCATATGGTGCACTCT
CAGTACAATCTGCTCTGATGCCGCATAGTTAAGCCAGCCCCGACACCCGCCAACACCCGCTGACGCGCCC
TGACGGGCTTGTCTGCTCCCGGCATCCGCTTACAGACAAGCTGTGACCGTCTCCGGGAGCTGCATGTGTC
AGAGGTTTTCACCGTCATCACCGAAACGCGCGAGACGAAAGGGCCTCGTGATACGCCTATTTTTATAGGT
TAATGTCATGATAATAATGGTTTCTTAGACGTCAGGTGGCACTTTTCGGGGAAATGTGCGCGGAACCCCT
ATTTGTTTATTTTTCTAAATACATTCAAATATGTATCCGCTCATGAGACAATAACCCTGATAAATGCTTC
AATAATATTGAAAAAGGAAGAGTATGAGTATTCAACATTTCCGTGTCGCCCTTATTCCCTTTTTTGCGGC
ATTTTGCCTTCCTGTTTTTGCTCACCCAGAAACGCTGGTGAAAGTAAAAGATGCTGAAGATCAGTTGGGT
GCACGAGTGGGTTACATCGAACTGGATCTCAACAGCGGTAAGATCCTTGAGAGTTTTCGCCCCGAAGAAC
GTTTTCCAATGATGAGCACTTTTAAAGTTCTGCTATGTGGCGCGGTATTATCCCGTATTGACGCCGGGCA
AGAGCAACTCGGTCGCCGCATACACTATTCTCAGAATGACTTGGTTGAGTACTCACCAGTCACAGAAAAG
CATCTTACGGATGGCATGACAGTAAGAGAATTATGCAGTGCTGCCATAACCATGAGTGATAACACTGCGG
CCAACTTACTTCTGACAACGATCGGAGGACCGAAGGAGCTAACCGCTTTTTTGCACAACATGGGGGATCA
TGTAACTCGCCTTGATCGTTGGGAACCGGAGCTGAATGAAGCCATACCAAACGACGAGCGTGACACCACG
ATGCCTGTAGCAATGGCAACAACGTTGCGCAAACTATTAACTGGCGAACTACTTACTCTAGCTTCCCGGC
AACAATTAATAGACTGGATGGAGGCGGATAAAGTTGCAGGACCACTTCTGCGCTCGGCCCTTCCGGCTGG
CTGGTTTATTGCTGATAAATCTGGAGCCGGTGAGCGTGGGTCTCGCGGTATCATTGCAGCACTGGGGCCA
GATGGTAAGCCCTCCCGTATCGTAGTTATCTACACGACGGGGAGTCAGGCAACTATGGATGAACGAAATA
GACAGATCGCTGAGATAGGTGCCTCACTGATTAAGCATTGGTAACTGTCAGACCAAGTTTACTCATATAT
ACTTTAGATTGATTTAAAACTTCATTTTTAATTTAAAAGGATCTAGGTGAAGATCCTTTTTGATAATCTC
ATGACCAAAATCCCTTAACGTGAGTTTTCGTTCCACTGAGCGTCAGACCCCGTAGAAAAGATCAAAGGAT
CTTCTTGAGATCCTTTTTTTCTGCGCGTAATCTGCTGCTTGCAAACAAAAAAACCACCGCTACCAGCGGT
GGTTTGTTTGCCGGATCAAGAGCTACCAACTCTTTTTCCGAAGGTAACTGGCTTCAGCAGAGCGCAGATA
CCAAATACTGTTCTTCTAGTGTAGCCGTAGTTAGGCCACCACTTCAAGAACTCTGTAGCACCGCCTACAT
ACCTCGCTCTGCTAATCCTGTTACCAGTGGCTGCTGCCAGTGGCGATAAGTCGTGTCTTACCGGGTTGGA
CTCAAGACGATAGTTACCGGATAAGGCGCAGCGGTCGGGCTGAACGGGGGGTTCGTGCACACAGCCCAGC
TTGGAGCGAACGACCTACACCGAACTGAGATACCTACAGCGTGAGCTATGAGAAAGCGCCACGCTTCCCG
AAGGGAGAAAGGCGGACAGGTATCCGGTAAGCGGCAGGGTCGGAACAGGAGAGCGCACGAGGGAGCTTCC
AGGGGGAAACGCCTGGTATCTTTATAGTCCTGTCGGGTTTCGCCACCTCTGACTTGAGCGTCGATTTTTG
TGATGCTCGTCAGGGGGGCGGAGCCTATGGAAAAACGCCAGCAACGCGGCCTTTTTACGGTTCCTGGCCT
TTTGCTGGCCTTTTGCTCACATGTTCTTTCCTGCGTTATCCCCTGATTCTGTGGATAACCGTATTACCGC
CTTTGAGTGAGCTGATACCGCTCGCCGCAGCCGAACGACCGAGCGCAGCGAGTCAGTGAGCGAGGAAGCG
GAAGAGCGCCCAATACGCAAACCGCCTCTCCCCGCGCGTTGGCCGATTCATTAATGCAGCTGGCACGACA
GGTTTCCCGACTGGAAAGCGGGCAGTGAGCGCAACGCAATTAATGTGAGTTAGCTCACTCATTAGGCACC
CCAGGCTTTACACTTTATGCTTCCGGCTCGTATGTTGTGTGGAATTGTGAGCGGATAACAATTTCACACA
GGAAACAGCTATGACCATGATTACGCCAAGCTCTCGAGATCTAG
