Features (pLannotate 1.2.2; 16 found; start..end, strand, type, name):
     89..110     +  protein_bind   CAP binding site: CAP binding activates transcription in the presence of cAMP. E. coli catabolite activator protein
    125..155     +  promoter       lac promoter: promoter for the E. coli lac operon
    163..179     +  protein_bind   lac operator: The lac repressor binds to the lac operator to inhibit transcription in E. coli. This inhibition can be relieved by adding lactose or isopropyl-β-D-thiogalactopyranoside (IPTG). lac repressor encoded by lacI
    258..278     -  repeat_region  AAV2 ITR (fragment): inverted terminal repeat of adeno-associated virus serotype 2 inverted
    984..1700    +  CDS            SYFP2: SYFP2 is a basic (constitutively fluorescent) yellow fluorescent protein published in 2006, derived from Aequorea victoria. It is reported to be a very rapidly-maturing monomer with moderate acid sensitivity.
   1740..1897    +  misc_feature   WPRE (fragment): woodchuck hepatitis virus posttranscriptional regulatory element
   1903..1983    +  misc_feature   WPRE (fragment): woodchuck hepatitis virus posttranscriptional regulatory element
   1993..2104    +  polyA_signal   bGH poly(A) signal: bovine growth hormone polyadenylation signal
   2200..2305    +  repeat_region  AAV2 ITR (fragment): inverted terminal repeat of adeno-associated virus serotype 2 inverted
   2339..2496    +  CDS            lacZα (fragment): LacZα fragment of β-galactosidase; lacZ fragment
   2502..2601    -  misc_feature   bom (fragment): basis of mobility region from pBR322
   2703..2738    -  CDS            rop (fragment): Rop protein, which maintains plasmids at low copy number; rop
   2833..2937    +  promoter       AmpR promoter: bla
   2938..3798    +  CDS            AmpR: β-lactamase; bla; confers resistance to ampicillin, carbenicillin, and related antibiotics
   3969..4557    +  rep_origin     ori: high-copy-number ColE1/pMB1/pBR322/pUC origin of replication
   4740..76      +  CDS            lacI (fragment) (across the origin): lac repressor; lacI; The lac repressor binds to the lac operator to inhibit transcription in E. coli. This inhibition can be relieved by adding lactose or isopropyl-β-D-thiogalactopyranoside (IPTG).
>Addgene plasmid #163496 | CN1255-scAAV-eHGT_019h-minBG-SYFP2-WPRE3-BGHpA | addgene full sequence | sequence record 325694 | Addgene NGS Result
CGCCTCTCCCCGCGCGTTGGCCGATTCATTAATGCAGCTGGCACGACAGGTTTCCCGACTGGAAAGCGGG
CAGTGAGCGCAACGCAATTAATGTGAGTTAGCTCACTCATTAGGCACCCCAGGCTTTACACTTTATGCTT
CCGGCTCGTATGTTGTGTGGAATTGTGAGCGGATAACAATTTCACACAGGAAACAGCTATGACCATGATT
ACGCCAAGCTCTCGAGATCTAGAAAGCTTCCCGGGGGGATCTGGGCCACTCCCTCACTAGGGGTTCCTGG
AGGGGTGGAGTCGTGACCTAGGACGCGTTCCATCCACAGTCTGTCATCTTCCCCTTGTACAGATTGGCTG
CCCTCCCCCACTTGAAATCACTATTAAACTGCAGAGATAACTGCCCGTCTTAGGGCTGCAGTCCTCCCAC
ATAACCTGAAGCCACTGCCATTTGTCACAACAGATCATTTCTTGAACTCTGACAGCCAGCCTTGGAAGCA
GGAAGCATGCTCATTTTCCTCACCCTGCCGGAGCTTCAGAAAGAACTCAGCTCAAAATAGACGCTATTGA
AGCAGGAGACACATGAGGAGGTACACAGCCTATCAATACCTCAACACTGGCCTCTCCTCGCCCTCCAATC
CTATTGACTGCATGAGAGCCACTGCTGAAGGCTTTGTAATCCAAAACCATTAAGTATTCATGGGGCTGGC
AACCACAAATAGAAAATGAATTGGATTGCTCCCTTTCAAATTAGTATAATGACATTATCTGGGAAATGAT
GATTTAAAAAATAGTTCAAAACATGGGTTTGAATGTTCTTCCTACTGTTCTGCCCAGGCTCCTCTCTGTT
TTTTACAATAGAGAAGAGCCCTCCTGGTGCTGTGGAGACATTCCGAGCTCGGGCTGGGCATAAAAGTCAG
GGCAGAGCCATCTATTGCTTACATTTGCTTCTGGGATCCAGATCTTTCGAAGCTAGCGCTACCGGTCGCC
ACCATGGTGAGCAAGGGCGAGGAGCTGTTCACCGGGGTGGTGCCCATCCTGGTCGAGCTGGACGGCGACG
TAAACGGCCACAAGTTCAGCGTGTCCGGCGAGGGCGAGGGCGATGCCACCTACGGCAAGCTGACCCTGAA
GCTGATCTGCACCACCGGCAAGCTGCCCGTGCCCTGGCCCACCCTCGTGACCACCCTGGGCTACGGCGTG
CAGTGCTTCGCCCGCTACCCCGACCACATGAAGCAGCACGACTTCTTCAAGTCCGCCATGCCCGAAGGCT
ACGTCCAGGAGCGCACCATCTTCTTCAAGGACGACGGCAACTACAAGACCCGCGCCGAGGTGAAGTTCGA
GGGCGACACCCTGGTGAACCGCATCGAGCTGAAGGGCATCGACTTCAAGGAGGACGGCAACATCCTGGGG
CACAAGCTGGAGTACAACTACAACAGCCACAACGTCTATATCACCGCCGACAAGCAGAAGAACGGCATCA
AGGCCAACTTCAAGATCCGCCACAACATCGAGGACGGCGGCGTGCAGCTCGCCGACCACTACCAGCAGAA
CACCCCCATCGGCGACGGCCCCGTGCTGCTGCCCGACAACCACTACCTGAGCTACCAGTCCAAGCTGAGC
AAAGACCCCAACGAGAAGCGCGATCACATGGTCCTGCTGGAGTTCGTGACCGCCGCCGGGATCACTCTCG
GCATGGACGAGCTGTACAAGTAAGTCGACGGCGCGCCGCGGCCGCGAATTCGATATCATAATCAACCTCT
GGATTACAAAATTTGTGAAAGATTGACTGGTATTCTTAACTATGTTGCTCCTTTTACGCTATGTGGATAC
GCTGCTTTAATGCCTTTGTATCATGCTATTGCTTCCCGTATGGCTTTCATTTTCTCCTCCTTGTATAAAT
CCTGGTTAGTTCTTGCCACGGCGGAACTCATCGCCGCCTGCCTTGCCCGCTGCTGGACAGGGGCTCGGCT
GTTGGGCACTGACAATTCCGTGGCTCGAGCGACTGTGCCTTCTAGTTGCCAGCCATCTGTTGTTTGCCCC
TCCCCCGTGCCTTCCTTGACCCTGGAAGGTGCCACTCCCACTGTCCTTTCCTAATAAAATGAGGAAATTG
CATCGCATTGTCTGAGTAGGTGTCATTCTATTCTGGGGGGTGGGGTGGGGCAGGACAGCAAGGGGGAGGA
TTGGGAAGACAATAGCAGGCATGACTAGTCCACTCCCTCTCTGCGCGCTCGCTCGCTCACTGAGGCCGGG
CGACCAAAGGTCGCCCGACGCCCGGGCTTTGCCCGGGCGGCCTCAGTGAGCGAGCGAGCGCGCAGAGAGG
GACAGATCCGGGCCCGCATGCGTCGACAATTCACTGGCCGTCGTTTTACAACGTCGTGACTGGGAAAACC
CTGGCGTTACCCAACTTAATCGCCTTGCAGCACATCCCCCTTTCGCCAGCTGGCGTAATAGCGAAGAGGC
CCGCACCGATCGCCCTTCCCAACAGTTGCGCAGCCTGAATGGCGAATGGCGCCTGATGCGGTATTTTCTC
CTTACGCATCTGTGCGGTATTTCACACCGCATATGGTGCACTCTCAGTACAATCTGCTCTGATGCCGCAT
AGTTAAGCCAGCCCCGACACCCGCCAACACCCGCTGACGCGCCCTGACGGGCTTGTCTGCTCCCGGCATC
CGCTTACAGACAAGCTGTGACCGTCTCCGGGAGCTGCATGTGTCAGAGGTTTTCACCGTCATCACCGAAA
CGCGCGAGACGAAAGGGCCTCGTGATACGCCTATTTTTATAGGTTAATGTCATGATAATAATGGTTTCTT
AGACGTCAGGTGGCACTTTTCGGGGAAATGTGCGCGGAACCCCTATTTGTTTATTTTTCTAAATACATTC
AAATATGTATCCGCTCATGAGACAATAACCCTGATAAATGCTTCAATAATATTGAAAAAGGAAGAGTATG
AGTATTCAACATTTCCGTGTCGCCCTTATTCCCTTTTTTGCGGCATTTTGCCTTCCTGTTTTTGCTCACC
CAGAAACGCTGGTGAAAGTAAAAGATGCTGAAGATCAGTTGGGTGCACGAGTGGGTTACATCGAACTGGA
TCTCAACAGCGGTAAGATCCTTGAGAGTTTTCGCCCCGAAGAACGTTTTCCAATGATGAGCACTTTTAAA
GTTCTGCTATGTGGCGCGGTATTATCCCGTATTGACGCCGGGCAAGAGCAACTCGGTCGCCGCATACACT
ATTCTCAGAATGACTTGGTTGAGTACTCACCAGTCACAGAAAAGCATCTTACGGATGGCATGACAGTAAG
AGAATTATGCAGTGCTGCCATAACCATGAGTGATAACACTGCGGCCAACTTACTTCTGACAACGATCGGA
GGACCGAAGGAGCTAACCGCTTTTTTGCACAACATGGGGGATCATGTAACTCGCCTTGATCGTTGGGAAC
CGGAGCTGAATGAAGCCATACCAAACGACGAGCGTGACACCACGATGCCTGTAGCAATGGCAACAACGTT
GCGCAAACTATTAACTGGCGAACTACTTACTCTAGCTTCCCGGCAACAATTAATAGACTGGATGGAGGCG
GATAAAGTTGCAGGACCACTTCTGCGCTCGGCCCTTCCGGCTGGCTGGTTTATTGCTGATAAATCTGGAG
CCGGTGAGCGTGGGTCTCGCGGTATCATTGCAGCACTGGGGCCAGATGGTAAGCCCTCCCGTATCGTAGT
TATCTACACGACGGGGAGTCAGGCAACTATGGATGAACGAAATAGACAGATCGCTGAGATAGGTGCCTCA
CTGATTAAGCATTGGTAACTGTCAGACCAAGTTTACTCATATATACTTTAGATTGATTTAAAACTTCATT
TTTAATTTAAAAGGATCTAGGTGAAGATCCTTTTTGATAATCTCATGACCAAAATCCCTTAACGTGAGTT
TTCGTTCCACTGAGCGTCAGACCCCGTAGAAAAGATCAAAGGATCTTCTTGAGATCCTTTTTTTCTGCGC
GTAATCTGCTGCTTGCAAACAAAAAAACCACCGCTACCAGCGGTGGTTTGTTTGCCGGATCAAGAGCTAC
CAACTCTTTTTCCGAAGGTAACTGGCTTCAGCAGAGCGCAGATACCAAATACTGTTCTTCTAGTGTAGCC
GTAGTTAGGCCACCACTTCAAGAACTCTGTAGCACCGCCTACATACCTCGCTCTGCTAATCCTGTTACCA
GTGGCTGCTGCCAGTGGCGATAAGTCGTGTCTTACCGGGTTGGACTCAAGACGATAGTTACCGGATAAGG
CGCAGCGGTCGGGCTGAACGGGGGGTTCGTGCACACAGCCCAGCTTGGAGCGAACGACCTACACCGAACT
GAGATACCTACAGCGTGAGCTATGAGAAAGCGCCACGCTTCCCGAAGGGAGAAAGGCGGACAGGTATCCG
GTAAGCGGCAGGGTCGGAACAGGAGAGCGCACGAGGGAGCTTCCAGGGGGAAACGCCTGGTATCTTTATA
GTCCTGTCGGGTTTCGCCACCTCTGACTTGAGCGTCGATTTTTGTGATGCTCGTCAGGGGGGCGGAGCCT
ATGGAAAAACGCCAGCAACGCGGCCTTTTTACGGTTCCTGGCCTTTTGCTGGCCTTTTGCTCACATGTTC
TTTCCTGCGTTATCCCCTGATTCTGTGGATAACCGTATTACCGCCTTTGAGTGAGCTGATACCGCTCGCC
GCAGCCGAACGACCGAGCGCAGCGAGTCAGTGAGCGAGGAAGCGGAAGAGCGCCCAATACGCAAAC
